Addgene plasmid #211840: pDGB3_alpha1-pAtUBQ10:HA-LRR-NEL-mcherry-Tnos
Purpose: Plant transient expression cassette for the E3-DART ligase under a UBQ10 promoter.
Depositing lab: Marcela Rojas-Pierce. Depositing organization: North Carolina State University. Publication: Rapid depletion of target proteins in plants by an inducible protein degradation system. Huang L, Rojas-Pierce M. Plant Cell. 2024 Mar 6:koae072. doi: 10.1093/plcell/koae072. PubMed 38446628.
Backbone
  Vector backbone: pDGB3_alpha1
  Backbone manufacturer: Diego Orzaez Lab
  Backbone size w/o insert (bp): 6367
  Vector type: Plant Expression, Synthetic Biology
  Selectable markers: Rifamycin for Agrobacterium
Growth in bacteria
  Bacterial resistance: Kanamycin, 50 μg/mL
  Growth temperature: 37°C
  Growth strain: DH5alpha
  Copy number: High Copy
Gene/Insert
  Gene/Insert name: LRR-NEL
  Species: Salmonella typhimurium
  Promoter: UBIQUITIN10
  Tag / fusion protein: HA (N terminal on insert); mCherry (C terminal on insert)
  Cloning method: Restriction Enzyme; 5′ cloning site BsaI (destroyed during cloning); 3′ cloning site BsaI (destroyed during cloning)
Terms and licenses: Academic/Nonprofit Terms; Industry Terms: Not Available to Industry
Depositor comments: Rojas-Pierce Lab plasmid pMRP1144, Design 220
How to cite: pDGB3_alpha1-pAtUBQ10:HA-LRR-NEL-mcherry-Tnos was a gift from Marcela Rojas-Pierce (Addgene plasmid # 211840 ; http://n2t.net/addgene:211840 ; RRID:Addgene_211840)
