[The description below was written by a language model from this plasmid's Addgene catalogue record and pLannotate feature annotations shown in this document.]
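Description:
pDGB3_alpha1-pAtUBQ10:HA-LRR-NEL-mcherry-Tnos is a GoldenBraid-type binary T-DNA vector for Agrobacterium-mediated transient expression in plants, built on the pDGB3_alpha1 backbone. The sequenced plasmid is about 11.2 kb. It replicates in E. coli from a high-copy ColE1/pUC-type origin, with a pBR322 bom region nearby, and in Agrobacterium through the pVS1 replicon (oriV, RepA and the StaA stability protein). Bacterial selection is by kanamycin via an aph(3')-Ia gene located outside the T-DNA. The rifamycin listed as a selectable marker applies to the Agrobacterium host rather than to a plasmid-borne gene, and the feature table shows no plant selection marker. Nopaline-type left and right border repeats flank the region transferred into plant cells.

The payload is a single transcription unit assembled by BsaI Golden Gate cloning, which destroyed the sites. According to the record, the Arabidopsis UBIQUITIN10 promoter drives the cassette. It is not annotated in the feature table but presumably lies in the unannotated stretch upstream of the coding region. The open reading frame begins with an N-terminal HA epitope tag. This is followed by a fragment of the Salmonella typhimurium effector SspH1, comprising its leucine-rich repeat (LRR) and novel E3 ligase (NEL) domains. The fragment is fused at its C terminus to mCherry, and the unit ends with the nopaline synthase terminator. SspH1 is an E3 ubiquitin ligase that marks host proteins for proteasomal degradation. Here it serves as the ligase component of the E3-DART targeted protein depletion system, with the HA tag allowing immunodetection and mCherry allowing fluorescence monitoring of ligase expression.
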