Features (pLannotate 1.2.2; 15 found; start..end, strand, type, name):
   2011..2037    +  CDS            3xHA (fragment): three tandem HA epitope tags
   2035..3654    +  CDS            sspH1 (fragment) (sequence partly withheld): SSPH1_SALT1 - Experimental evidence at protein level: Swiss-Prot protein existence level 1. Effector proteins function to alter host cell physiology and promote bacterial survival in host tissues (PubMed:10564523, PubMed:18005683, PubMed:16611232, PubMed:24248594). This protein is an E3 ubiquitin-protein ligase that interferes with the host's ubiquitination pathway and targets host proteins for proteasomal degradation (PubMed:10564523, PubMed:18005683, PubMed:16611232, PubMed:24248594). Can ubiquitinate ubiquitin, giving rise to polyubiquitin chains (in vitro) (PubMed:18005683). Polyubiquitina
   3685..4392    +  CDS            mCherry: mCherry is a basic (constitutively fluorescent) red fluorescent protein published in 2004, derived from Discosoma sp.. It is reported to be a very rapidly-maturing monomer with low acid sensitivity.
   4419..4671    +  terminator     NOS terminator: nopaline synthase terminator and poly(A) signal
   4792..4879    +  promoter       AmpR promoter (fragment): bla
   4912..4936    +  misc_feature   RB T-DNA repeat: right border repeat from nopaline C58 T-DNA
   5276..5677    +  CDS            Y4CG_SINFN (fragment): Protein inferred from homology: Swiss-Prot protein existence level 3. From Sinorhizobium fredii (strain NBRC 101917 / NGR234).
   6237..6866    +  CDS            pVS1 StaA: stability protein from the Pseudomonas plasmid pVS1 (Heeb et al., 2000)
   7295..8368    +  CDS            pVS1 RepA: replication protein from the Pseudomonas plasmid pVS1 (Heeb et al., 2000)
   8434..8628    +  rep_origin     pVS1 oriV: origin of replication for the Pseudomonas plasmid pVS1 (Heeb et al., 2000)
   8831..8870    +  CDS            rop (fragment): Rop protein, which maintains plasmids at low copy number; rop
   8972..9112    +  misc_feature   bom: basis of mobility region from pBR322
   9298..9886    -  rep_origin     ori: high-copy-number ColE1/pMB1/pBR322/pUC origin of replication
   9974..10789   -  CDS            KanR: aminoglycoside phosphotransferase; aph(3')-Ia; confers resistance to kanamycin in bacteria or G418 (Geneticin®) in eukaryotes
  11222..11246   +  misc_feature   LB T-DNA repeat: left border repeat from nopaline C58 T-DNA
>Addgene plasmid #211840 | pDGB3_alpha1-pAtUBQ10:HA-LRR-NEL-mcherry-Tnos | addgene full sequence | sequence record 422276 | Addgene NGS Result
TAACGAATTCGTCTCAGGAGAGTCTAGCTCAACAGAGCTTTTAACCCAAATTGGTACAATAGAATACAAC
TTTAGATCATAATTCTCAAAAGAAAGAGATTCCTTAGCTATTCTATCTGCCACTCCATTTCCTTCTCGGC
TTGTATGCACAAGCATAAAATCCTCAAACTTGCTAAGTAGATACTTTATGTCTTGGATAATTGGATTGAG
ACTTGACAAGCATAACTTTCATGTAACCAAAGACACAAGTTGCTGAGAATCCACCTCAAAAATGATCTTC
CTATAATTGAATCGGGATAATGACAGCACAGCCCATCTAAGAGCCTCCACTTCTACTTCCAGCACGCTTC
TTACTTTTACCACAGCTCTTGCACCTAACCATAACACCTTCCCTGTATGATCGCGAAGCACCCACCCTAA
GCCACATTTTAATCCTTCTGTTGGCCATGCCCCATCAAAGTTGCACTTAACCCAAGATTGTGGTGGAGCT
TCCCATGTTTCTCGTCTGTCCCGACGGTGTTGTGGTTGGTGCTTTCCTTACATTCTGAGCCTCTTTCCTT
CTAATCCACTCATCTGCATCTTCTTGTGTCCTTACTAATACCTCATTGGTTCCAAATTCCCTCCCTTTAA
GCACCAGCTCGTTTCTGTTCTTCCACAGCCTCCCAAGTATCCAAGGGACTAAAGCCTCCACATTCTTCAG
ATCAGGATATTCTTGTTTAAGATGTTGAACTCTATGGAGGTTTGTATGAACTGATGATCTAGGACCGGAT
AAGTTCCCTTCTTCATAGCGAACTTATTCAAAGAATGTTTTGTGTATCATTCTTGTTACATTGTTATTAA
TGAAAAAATATTATTGGTCATTGGACTGAACACGAGTGTTAAATATGGACCAGGCCCCAAATAAGATCCA
TTGATATATGAATTAAATAACAAGAATAAATCGAGTCACCAAACCACTTGCCTTTTTTAACGAGACTTGT
TCACCAACTTGATACAAAAGTCATTATCCTATGCAAATCAATAATCATACAAAAATATCCAATAACACTA
AAAAATTAAAAGAAATGGATAATTTCACAATATGTTATACGATAAAGAAGTTACTTTTCCAAGAAATTCA
CTGATTTTATAAGCCCACTTGCATTAGATAAATGGCAAAAAAAAACAAAAAGGAAAAGAAATAAAGCACG
AAGAATTCTAGAAAATACGAAATACGCTTCAATGCAGTGGGACCCACGGTTCAATTATTGCCAATTTTCA
GCTCCACCGTATATTTAAAAAATAAAACGATAATGCTAAAAAAATATAAATCGTAACGATCGTTAAATCT
CAACGGCTGGATCTTATGACGACCGTTAGAAATTGTGGTTGTCGACGAGTCAGTAATAAACGGCGTCAAA
GTGGTTGCAGCCGGCACACACGAGTCGTGTTTATCAACTCAAAGCACAAATACTTTTCCTCAACCTAAAA
ATAAGGCAATTAGCCAAAAACAACTTTGCGTGTAAACAACGCTCAATACACGTGTCATTTTATTATTAGC
TATTGCTTCACCGCCTTAGCTTTCTCGTGACCTAGTCGTCCTCGTCTTTTCTTCTTCTTCTTCTATAAAA
CAATACCCAAAGAGCTCTTCTTCTTCACAATTCAGATTTCAATTTCTCAAAATCTTAAAAACTTTCTCTC
AATTCTCTCTACCGTGATCAAGGTAAATTTCTGTGTTCCTTATTCTCTCAAAATCTTCGATTTTGTTTTC
GTTCGATCCCAATTTCGTATATGTTCTTTGGTTTAGATTCTGTTAATCTTAGATCGAAGACGATTTTCTG
GGTTTGATCGTTAGATATCATCTTAATTCTCGATTAGGGTTTCATAGATATCATCCGATTTGTTCAAATA
ATTTGAGTTTTGTCGAATAATTACTCTTCGATTTGTGATTTCTATCTAGATCTGGTGTTAGTTTCTAGTT
TGTGCGATCGAATTTGTCGATTAATCTGAGTTTTTCTGATTAACAGAATGTACCCATACGATGTTCCAGA
TTACGCTGAGTATGATGCTGTCTGGTCAAAATGGGAAAGGGATGCACCAGCAGGAGAGTCACCTGGAAGA
GCAGCAGTGGTTCAGGAAATGCGTGATTGCCTTAATAACGGAAATCCAGTGCTTAACGTGGGAGCTTCAG
GTCTTACCACCCTTCCAGACCGTCTTCCACCGCATATTACAACACTTGTTATTCCAGATAATAATCTCAC
CTCTTTGCCTGAGTTGCCAGAAGGACTTAGAGAGCTTGAGGTGTCTGGAAACCTTCAGCTTACATCTCTT
CCATCTCTTCCGCAGGGTCTTCAGAAGTTGTGGGCCTATAACAATTGGCTTGCCTCTCTTCCGACTTTGC
CGCCAGGACTTGGGGATCTTGCTGTCTCTAATAACCAGCTTACCTCTCTTCCGGAGATGCCGCCAGCACT
TAGAGAGCTTAGGGTGTCTGGTAACAACCTTACCTCTCTTCCGGCTCTTCCGTCAGGACTTCAGAAGCTT
TGGGCATATAACAATAGATTGACCTCTTTGCCAGAGATGTCACCAGGTCTTCAGGAACTTGATGTCTCTC
ATAATCAGCTTACCAGATTGCCGCAATCTCTCACTGGTCTTTCTTCTGCTGCAAGAGTTTATCTTGACGG
GAATCCACTTTCTGTTAGAACTCTTCAGGCTCTTAGAGACATCATTGGACATTCAGGAATCAGGATACAC
TTCGATATGGCTGGGCCTTCTGTCCCTAGAGAAGCCAGAGCACTTCACCTTGCTGTCGCTGACTGGCTTA
CTTCTGCAAGAGAGGGGGAAGCTGCCCAGGCAGACAGATGGCAGGCTTTCGGACTTGAAGATAACGCCGC
CGCCTTCTCTCTTGTCCTTGACAGACTTCGTGAGACTGAAAACTTCAAAAAAGACGCTGGATTTAAGGCA
CAGATATCATCTTGGCTTACACAACTTGCTGAAGATGCTGCTCTTAGAGCAAAAACCTTTGCCATGGCAA
CAGAGGCAACATCAACCTGCGAGGACAGAGTCACACATGCCCTTCACCAGATGAATAACGTTCAACTTGT
TCATAATGCAGAAAAAGGGGAATACGACAACAATCTCCAGGGGCTTGTTTCTACTGGGCGTGAGATGTTC
AGACTTGCAACACTTGAACAGATTGCCAGAGAAAAAGCCGGAACACTTGCTCTTGTCGATGACGTTGAGG
TCTATCTTGCTTTCCAGAATAAGCTTAAGGAATCACTTGAGCTTACCTCTGTGACTTCAGAAATGCGTTT
CTTTGACGTTTCTGGAGTGACTGTTTCAGACCTTCAGGCTGCTGAGCTTCAGGTGAAAACCGCTGAAAAC
TCTGGGTTCAGTAAATGGATACTTCAGTGGGGGCCGCTTCACTCTGTGCTTGAAAGAAAA
[234 nt withheld, positions 3421-3654]
TTCGGAGGAGGTGGCTCATCTGGCGGAGGTATGGTGAGTAAGGGTGAAGAAGATAATATGGCAATAATTA
AAGAATTTATGCGTTTTAAAGTCCATATGGAAGGATCAGTCAATGGTCATGAATTCGAAATTGAGGGGGA
AGGTGAAGGAAGGCCGTATGAGGGGACTCAGACCGCTAAACTCAAGGTGACCAAGGGTGGGCCTTTGCCG
TTTGCATGGGATATCCTCTCTCCACAATTTATGTATGGATCAAAGGCTTACGTCAAGCACCCGGCTGACA
TACCTGACTATCTTAAACTCTCTTTCCCGGAAGGTTTTAAGTGGGAAAGAGTGATGAATTTCGAAGATGG
TGGGGTTGTGACCGTTACACAAGATTCAAGTCTGCAGGATGGAGAGTTTATTTACAAGGTTAAACTCAGA
GGTACCAATTTCCCGTCTGACGGGCCTGTGATGCAAAAAAAGACTATGGGGTGGGAGGCCTCTTCAGAAA
GAATGTATCCTGAGGATGGAGCACTCAAGGGTGAAATTAAACAAAGATTGAAGCTTAAAGATGGAGGTCA
TTATGACGCCGAAGTGAAAACTACATATAAGGCAAAGAAGCCAGTCCAATTGCCGGGAGCATATAATGTG
AATATTAAACTCGATATCACCTCTCACAATGAAGATTATACTATCGTCGAACAGTATGAAAGGGCCGAAG
GTCGTCATTCAACCGGAGGTATGGATGAGCTCTATAAGTGAGCTTGGAATGGATCTTCGATCCCGATCGT
TCAAACATTTGGCAATAAAGTTTCTTAAGATTGAATCCTGTTGCCGGTCTTGCGACGATTATCATATAAT
TTCTGTTGAATTACGTTAAGCATGTAATAATTAACATGTAATGCATGACGTTATTTATGAGATGGGTTTT
TATGATTAGAGTCCCGCAATTATACATTTAATACGCGATAGAAAACAAAATATAGCGCGCAAACTAGGAT
AAATTATCGCGCGCGGTGTCATCTATGTTACTAGATCGGGAATTGCCAAGCTAATTCTTGAAGACGAAAG
GGCCTCGTGATACGCCTATTTTTATAGGTTAATGTCATGATAATAATGGTTTCTTAGACGTCAGGTGGCA
CTTTTCGGGGAAATGTGCGCGGAACCCCTATTTGTTTATTTTTCTAAATACATTCAAATATGTATCCGCT
CATGAGACAATAACCCTGATAAATGCTTCAATAATGGGACCGACTCGCGCTGTCATGAGACGAATTCTGA
CAGGATATATTGGCGGGTAAACCTAAGAGAAAAGAGCGTTTATTAGAATAATCGGATATTTAAAAGGGCG
TGAAAAGGTTTATCCGTTCGTCCATTTGTATGTGCATGCCAACCACAGGGTTCCCCTCGGGATCAAAGTA
CTTTGATCCAACCCCTCCGCTGCTATAGTGCAGTCGGCTTCTGACGTTCAGTGCAGCCGTCATCTGAAAA
CGACATGTCGCACAAGTCCTAAGTTACGCGACAGGCTGCCGCCCTGCCCTTTTCCTGGCGTTTTCTTGTC
GCGTGTTTTAGTCGCATAAAGTAGAATACTTGCGACTAGAACCGGAGACATTACGCCATGAACAAGAGCG
CCGCCGCTGGCCTGCTGGGCTATGCCCGCGTCAGCACCGACGACCAGGACTTGACCAACCAACGGGCCGA
ACTGCACGCGGCCGGCTGCACCAAGCTGTTTTCCGAGAAGATCACCGGCACCAGGCGCGACCGCCCGGAG
CTGGCCAGGATGCTTGACCACCTACGCCCTGGCGACGTTGTGACAGTGACCAGGCTAGACCGCCTGGCCC
GCAGCACCCGCGACCTACTGGACATTGCCGAGCGCATCCAGGAGGCCGGCGCGGGCCTGCGTAGCCTGGC
AGAGCCGTGGGCCGACACCACCACGCCGGCCGGCCGCATGGTGTTGACCGTGTTCGCCGGCATTGCCGAG
TTCGAGCGTTCCCTAATCATCGACCGCACCCGGAGCGGGCGCGAGGCCGCCAAGGCCCGAGGCGTGAAGT
TTGGCCCCCGCCCTACCCTCACCCCGGCACAGATCGCGCACGCCCGCGAGCTGATCGACCAGGAAGGCCG
CACCGTGAAAGAGGCGGCTGCACTGCTTGGCGTGCATCGCTCGACCCTGTACCGCGCACTTGAGCGCAGC
GAGGAAGTGACGCCCACCGAGGCCAGGCGGCGCGGTGCCTTCCGTGAGGACGCATTGACCGAGGCCGACG
CCCTGGCGGCCGCCGAGAATGAACGCCAAGAGGAACAAGCATGAAACCGCACCAGGACGGCCAGGACGAA
CCGTTTTTCATTACCGAAGAGATCGAGGCGGAGATGATCGCGGCCGGGTACGTGTTCGAGCCGCCCGCGC
ACCTCTCAACCGTGCGGCTGCATGAAATCCTGGCCGGTTTGTCTGATGCCAAGCTGGCGGCCTGGCCGGC
CAGCTTGGCCGCTGAAGAAACCGAGCGCCGCCGTCTAAAAAGGTGATGTGTATTTGAGTAAAACAGCTTG
CGTCATGCGGTCGCTGCGTATATGATGCGATGAGTAAATAAACAAATACGCAAGGGGAACGCATGAAGGT
TATCGCTGTACTTAACCAGAAAGGCGGGTCAGGCAAGACGACCATCGCAACCCATCTAGCCCGCGCCCTG
CAACTCGCCGGGGCCGATGTTCTGTTAGTCGATTCCGATCCCCAGGGCAGTGCCCGCGATTGGGCGGCCG
TGCGGGAAGATCAACCGCTAACCGTTGTCGGCATCGACCGCCCGACGATTGACCGCGACGTGAAGGCCAT
CGGCCGGCGCGACTTCGTAGTGATCGACGGAGCGCCCCAGGCGGCGGACTTGGCTGTGTCCGCGATCAAG
GCAGCCGACTTCGTGCTGATTCCGGTGCAGCCAAGCCCTTACGACATATGGGCCACCGCCGACCTGGTGG
AGCTGGTTAAGCAGCGCATTGAGGTCACGGATGGAAGGCTACAAGCGGCCTTTGTCGTGTCGCGGGCGAT
CAAAGGCACGCGCATCGGCGGTGAGGTTGCCGAGGCGCTGGCCGGGTACGAGCTGCCCATTCTTGAGTCC
CGTATCACGCAGCGCGTGAGCTACCCAGGCACTGCCGCCGCCGGCACAACCGTTCTTGAATCAGAACCCG
AGGGCGACGCTGCCCGCGAGGTCCAGGCGCTGGCCGCTGAAATTAAATCAAAACTCATTTGAGTTAATGA
GGTAAAGAGAAAATGAGCAAAAGCACAAACACGCTAAGTGCCGGCCGTCCGAGCGCACGCAGCAGCAAGG
CTGCAACGTTGGCCAGCCTGGCAGACACGCCAGCCATGAAGCGGGTCAACTTTCAGTTGCCGGCGGAGGA
TCACACCAAGCTGAAGATGTACGCGGTACGCCAAGGCAAGACCATTACCGAGCTGCTATCTGAATACATC
GCGCAGCTACCAGAGTAAATGAGCAAATGAATAAATGAGTAGATGAATTTTAGCGGCTAAAGGAGGCGGC
ATGGAAAATCAAGAACAACCAGGCACCGACGCCGTGGAATGCCCCATGTGTGGAGGAACGGGCGGTTGGC
CAGGCGTAAGCGGCTGGGTTGCCTGCCGGCCCTGCAATGGCACTGGAACCCCCAAGCCCGAGGAATCGGC
GTGAGCGGTCGCAAACCATCCGGCCCGGTACAAATCGGCGCGGCGCTGGGTGATGACCTGGTGGAGAAGT
TGAAGGCCGCGCAGGCCGCCCAGCGGCAACGCATCGAGGCAGAAGCACGCCCCGGTGAATCGTGGCAAGC
GGCCGCTGATCGAATCCGCAAAGAATCCCGGCAACCGCCGGCAGCCGGTGCGCCGTCGATTAGGAAGCCG
CCCAAGGGCGACGAGCAACCAGATTTTTTCGTTCCGATGCTCTATGACGTGGGCACCCGCGATAGTCGCA
GCATCATGGACGTGGCCGTTTTCCGTCTGTCGAAGCGTGACCGACGAGCTGGCGAGGTGATCCGCTACGA
GCTTCCAGACGGGCACGTAGAGGTTTCCGCAGGGCCGGCCGGCATGGCCAGTGTGTGGGATTACGACCTG
GTACTGATGGCGGTTTCCCATCTAACCGAATCCATGAACCGATACCGGGAAGGGAAGGGAGACAAGCCCG
GCCGCGTGTTCCGTCCACACGTTGCGGACGTACTCAAGTTCTGCCGGCGAGCCGATGGCGGAAAGCAGAA
AGACGACCTGGTAGAAACCTGCATTCGGTTAAACACCACGCACGTTGCCATGCAGCGTACGAAGAAGGCC
AAGAACGGCCGCCTGGTGACGGTATCCGAGGGTGAAGCCTTGATTAGCCGCTACAAGATCGTAAAGAGCG
AAACCGGGCGGCCGGAGTACATCGAGATCGAGCTAGCTGATTGGATGTACCGCGAGATCACAGAAGGCAA
GAACCCGGACGTGCTGACGGTTCACCCCGATTACTTTTTGATCGATCCCGGCATCGGCCGTTTTCTCTAC
CGCCTGGCACGCCGCGCCGCAGGCAAGGCAGAAGCCAGATGGTTGTTCAAGACGATCTACGAACGCAGTG
GCAGCGCCGGAGAGTTCAAGAAGTTCTGTTTCACCGTGCGCAAGCTGATCGGGTCAAATGACCTGCCGGA
GTACGATTTGAAGGAGGAGGCGGGGCAGGCTGGCCCGATCCTAGTCATGCGCTACCGCAACCTGATCGAG
GGCGAAGCATCCGCCGGTTCCTAATGTACGGAGCAGATGCTAGGGCAAATTGCCCTAGCAGGGGAAAAAG
GTCGAAAAGGACTCTTTCCTGTGGATAGCACGTACATTGGGAACCCAAAGCCGTACATTGGGAACCGGAA
CCCGTACATTGGGAACCCAAAGCCGTACATTGGGAACCGGTCACACATGTAAGTGACTGATATAAAAGAG
AAAAAAGGCGATTTTTCCGCCTAAAACTCTTTAAAACTTATTAAAACTCTTAAAACCCGCCTGGCCTGTG
CATAACTGTCTGGCCAGCGCACAGCCGAAGAGCTGCAAAAAGCGCCTACCCTTCGGTCGCTGCGCTCCCT
ACGCCCCGCCGCTTCGCGTCGGCCTATCGCGGCCGCTGGCCGCTCAAAAATGGCTGGCCTACGGCCAGGC
AATCTACCAGGGCGCGGACAAGCCGCGCCGTCGCCACTCGACCGCCGGCGCCCACATCAAGGCACCCTGC
CTCGCGCGTTTCGGTGATGACGGTGAAAACCTCTGACACATGCAGCTCCCGGTGACGGTCACAGCTTGTC
TGTAAGCGGATGCCGGGAGCAGACAAGCCCGTCAGGGCGCGTCAGCGGGTGTTGGCGGGTGTCGGGGCGC
AGCCATGACCCAGTCACGTAGCGATAGCGGAGTGTATACTGGCTTAACTATGCGGCATCAGAGCAGATTG
TACTGAGAGTGCACCATATGCGGTGTGAAATACCGCACAGATGCGTAAGGAGAAAATACCGCATCAGGCG
CTCTTCCGCTTCCTCGCTCACTGACTCGCTGCGCTCGGTCGTTCGGCTGCGGCGAGCGGTATCAGCTCAC
TCAAAGGCGGTAATACGGTTATCCACAGAATCAGGGGATAACGCAGGAAAGAACATGTGAGCAAAAGGCC
AGCAAAAGGCCAGGAACCGTAAAAAGGCCGCGTTGCTGGCGTTTTTCCATAGGCTCCGCCCCCCTGACGA
GCATCACAAAAATCGACGCTCAAGTCAGAGGTGGCGAAACCCGACAGGACTATAAAGATACCAGGCGTTT
CCCCCTGGAAGCTCCCTCGTGCGCTCTCCTGTTCCGACCCTGCCGCTTACCGGATACCTGTCCGCCTTTC
TCCCTTCGGGAAGCGTGGCGCTTTCTCATAGCTCACGCTGTAGGTATCTCAGTTCGGTGTAGGTCGTTCG
CTCCAAGCTGGGCTGTGTGCACGAACCCCCCGTTCAGCCCGACCGCTGCGCCTTATCCGGTAACTATCGT
CTTGAGTCCAACCCGGTAAGACACGACTTATCGCCACTGGCAGCAGCCACTGGTAACAGGATTAGCAGAG
CGAGGTATGTAGGCGGTGCTACAGAGTTCTTGAAGTGGTGGCCTAACTACGGCTACACTAGAAGGACAGT
ATTTGGTATCTGCGCTCTGCTGAAGCCAGTTACCTTCGGAAAAAGAGTTGGTAGCTCTTGATCCGGCAAA
CAAACCACCGCTGGTAGCGGTGGTTTTTTTGTTTGCAAGCAGCAGATTACGCGCAGAAAAAAAGGATCTC
AAGAAGATCCTTTGATCTTTTCTACGGGGTCTGACGCTCAGTGGAACGAAAACTCACGTTAAGGGATTTT
GGTCATGCATTCTAGGTGATTAGAAAAACTCATCGAGCATCAAATGAAACTGCAATTTATTCATATCAGG
ATTATCAATACCATATTTTTGAAAAAGCCGTTTCTGTAATGAAGGAGAAAACTCACCGAGGCAGTTCCAT
AGGATGGCAAGATCCTGGTATCGGTCTGCGATTCCGACTCGTCCAACATCAATACAACCTATTAATTTCC
CCTCGTCAAAAATAAGGTTATCAAGTGAGAAATCACCATGAGTGACGACTGAATCCGGTGAGAATGGCAA
AAGTTTATGCATTTCTTTCCAGACTTGTTCAACAGGCCAGCCATTACGCTCGTCATCAAAATCACTCGCA
TCAACCAAACCGTTATTCATTCGTGATTGCGCCTGAGCGAGTCGAAATACGCGATCGCTGTTAAAAGGAC
AATTACAAACAGGAATCGAATGCAACCGGCGCAGGAACACTGCCAGCGCATCAACAATATTTTCACCTGA
ATCAGGATATTCTTCTAATACCTGGAATGCTGTTTTCCCTGGGATCGCAGTGGTGAGTAACCATGCATCA
TCAGGAGTACGGATAAAATGCTTGATGGTCGGAAGAGGCATAAATTCCGTCAGCCAGTTTAGTCTGACCA
TCTCATCTGTAACATCATTGGCAACGCTACCTTTGCCATGTTTCAGAAACAACTCTGGCGCATCGGGCTT
CCCATACAATCGGTAGATTGTCGCACCTGATTGCCCGACATTATCGCGAGCCCATTTATACCCATATAAA
TCAGCATCCATGTTGGAATTTAATCGCGGCCTTGAGCAAGACGTTTCCCGTTGAATATGGCTCATAACAG
AACTTATTATTTCCTTCCTCTTTTCTACAGTATTTAAAGATACCCCAAGAAGCTAATTATAACAAGACGA
ACTCCAATTCACTGTTCCTTGCATTCTAAAACCTTAAATACCAGAAAACAGCTTTTTCAAAGTTGTTTTC
AAAGTTGGCGTATAACATAGTATCGACGGAGCCGATTTTGAAACCGCGGTGATCACAGGCAGCAACGCTC
TGTCATCGTTACAATCAACATGCTACCCTCCGCGAGATCATCCGTGTTTCAAACCCGGCAGCTTAGTTGC
CGTTCTTCCGAATAGCATCGGTAACATGAGCAAAGTCTGCCGCCTTACAACGGCTCTCCCGCTGACGCCG
TCCCGGACTGATGGGCTGCCTGTATCGAGTGGTGATTTTGTGCCGAGCTGCCGGTCGGGGAGCTGTTGGC
TGGCTGGTGGCAGGATATATTGTGGTGTAAACA
